>Addgene plasmid #144984 | TFORF3508 | addgene full sequence | sequence record 309799 | Addgene NGS Result
TTAATGTAGTCTTATGCAATACTCTTGTAGTCTTGCAACATGGTAACGATGAGTTAGCAACATGCCTTAC
AAGGAGAGAAAAAGCACCGTGCATGCCGATTGGTGGAAGTAAGGTGGTACGATCGTGCCTTATTAGGAAG
GCAACAGACGGGTCTGACATGGATTGGACGAACCACTGAATTGCCGCATTGCAGAGATATTGTATTTAAG
TGCCTAGCTCGATACATAAACGGGTCTCTCTGGTTAGACCAGATCTGAGCCTGGGAGCTCTCTGGCTAAC
TAGGGAACCCACTGCTTAAGCCTCAATAAAGCTTGCCTTGAGTGCTTCAAGTAGTGTGTGCCCGTCTGTT
GTGTGACTCTGGTAACTAGAGATCCCTCAGACCCTTTTAGTCAGTGTGGAAAATCTCTAGCAGTGGCGCC
CGAACAGGGACTTGAAAGCGAAAGGGAAACCAGAGGAGCTCTCTCGACGCAGGACTCGGCTTGCTGAAGC
GCGCACGGCAAGAGGCGAGGGGCGGCGACTGGTGAGTACGCCAAAAATTTTGACTAGCGGAGGCTAGAAG
GAGAGAGATGGGTGCGAGAGCGTCAGTATTAAGCGGGGGAGAATTAGATCGCGATGGGAAAAAATTCGGT
TAAGGCCAGGGGGAAAGAAAAAATATAAATTAAAACATATAGTATGGGCAAGCAGGGAGCTAGAACGATT
CGCAGTTAATCCTGGCCTGTTAGAAACATCAGAAGGCTGTAGACAAATACTGGGACAGCTACAACCATCC
CTTCAGACAGGATCAGAAGAACTTAGATCATTATATAATACAGTAGCAACCCTCTATTGTGTGCATCAAA
GGATAGAGATAAAAGACACCAAGGAAGCTTTAGACAAGATAGAGGAAGAGCAAAACAAAAGTAAGACCAC
CGCACAGCAAGCGGCCGCTGATCTTCAGACCTGGAGGAGGAGATATGAGGGACAATTGGAGAAGTGAATT
ATATAAATATAAAGTAGTAAAAATTGAACCATTAGGAGTAGCACCCACCAAGGCAAAGAGAAGAGTGGTG
CAGAGAGAAAAAAGAGCAGTGGGAATAGGAGCTTTGTTCCTTGGGTTCTTGGGAGCAGCAGGAAGCACTA
TGGGCGCAGCGTCAATGACGCTGACGGTACAGGCCAGACAATTATTGTCTGGTATAGTGCAGCAGCAGAA
CAATTTGCTGAGGGCTATTGAGGCGCAACAGCATCTGTTGCAACTCACAGTCTGGGGCATCAAGCAGCTC
CAGGCAAGAATCCTGGCTGTGGAAAGATACCTAAAGGATCAACAGCTCCTGGGGATTTGGGGTTGCTCTG
GAAAACTCATTTGCACCACTGCTGTGCCTTGGAATGCTAGTTGGAGTAATAAATCTCTGGAACAGATTTG
GAATCACACGACCTGGATGGAGTGGGACAGAGAAATTAACAATTACACAAGCTTAATACACTCCTTAATT
GAAGAATCGCAAAACCAGCAAGAAAAGAATGAACAAGAATTATTGGAATTAGATAAATGGGCAAGTTTGT
GGAATTGGTTTAACATAACAAATTGGCTGTGGTATATAAAATTATTCATAATGATAGTAGGAGGCTTGGT
AGGTTTAAGAATAGTTTTTGCTGTACTTTCTATAGTGAATAGAGTTAGGCAGGGATATTCACCATTATCG
TTTCAGACCCACCTCCCAACCCCGAGGGGACCCATGCATTGCATCTCAATTAGTCAGCAACCAGGTGTGG
AAAGTCCCCAGGCTCCCCAGCAGGCAGAAGTATGCAAAGCATGCGTCTCAATTAGTCAGCAACCATAGTC
CCGCCCCTAACTCCGCCCATCCCGCCCCTAACTCCGCCCAGTTCCGCCCATTCTCCGCCCCATGGCTGAC
TAATTTTTTTTATTTATGCAGAGGCCGAGGCCGCCTCGGCCTCTGAGCTATTCCAGAAGTAGTGAGGAGG
CTTTTTTGGAGGCCTAGGCTTTTGCAAAAAGCTTTCTAGAGGTACCACCGGAGCTTACCATGACCGAGTA
CAAGCCCACGGTGCGCCTCGCCACCCGCGACGACGTCCCCAGGGCCGTACGCACCCTCGCCGCCGCGTTC
GCCGACTACCCCGCCACGCGCCACACCGTCGATCCGGACCGCCACATCGAGCGGGTCACCGAGCTGCAAG
AACTCTTCCTCACGCGCGTCGGGCTCGACATCGGCAAGGTGTGGGTCGCGGACGACGGCGCCGCCGTGGC
GGTCTGGACCACGCCGGAGAGCGTCGAAGCGGGGGCGGTGTTCGCCGAGATCGGCCCGCGCATGGCCGAG
TTGAGCGGTTCCCGGCTGGCCGCGCAGCAACAGATGGAAGGCCTCCTGGCGCCGCACCGGCCCAAGGAGC
CCGCGTGGTTCCTGGCCACCGTCGGCGTCTCGCCCGACCACCAGGGCAAGGGTCTGGGCAGCGCCGTCGT
GCTCCCCGGAGTGGAGGCGGCCGAGCGCGCCGGGGTGCCCGCCTTCCTGGAGACCTCCGCGCCCCGCAAC
CTCCCCTTCTACGAGCGGCTCGGCTTCACCGTCACCGCCGACGTCGAGGTGCCCGAAGGACCGCGCACCT
GGTGCATGACCCGCAAGCCCGGTGCCAGTTAACGAATTCTAGATCTTGAGACAAATGGCAGTATTCATCC
ACAATTTTAAAAGAAAAGGGGGGATTGGGGGGTACAGTGCAGGGGAAAGAATAGTAGACATAATAGCAAC
AGACATACAAACTAAAGAATTACAAAAACAAATTACAAAAATTCAAAATTTTCGGGTTTATTACAGGGAC
AGCAGAGATCCACTTTGGCGCCGGCTCGAGGCCTGCAGGTGCAAAGATGGATAAAGTTTTAAACAGAGAG
GAATCTTTGCAGCTAATGGACCTTCTAGGTCTTGAAAGGAGTGGGAATTGGCTCCGGTGCCCGTCAGTGG
GCAGAGCGCACATCGCCCACAGTCCCCGAGAAGTTGGGGGGAGGGGTCGGCAATTGAACCGGTGCCTAGA
GAAGGTGGCGCGGGGTAAACTGGGAAAGTGATGTCGTGTACTGGCTCCGCCTTTTTCCCGAGGGTGGGGG
AGAACCGTATATAAGTGCAGTAGTCGCCGTGAACGTTCTTTTTCGCAACGGGTTTGCCGCCAGAACACAG
GTAAGTGCCGTGTGTGGTTCCCGCGGGCCTGGCCTCTTTACGGGTTATGGCCCTTGCGTGCCTTGAATTA
CTTCCACCTGGCTGCAGTACGTGATTCTTGATCCCGAGCTTCGGGTTGGAAGTGGGTGGGAGAGTTCGAG
GCCTTGCGCTTAAGGAGCCCCTTCGCCTCGTGCTTGAGTTGAGGCCTGGCCTGGGCGCTGGGGCCGCCGC
GTGCGAATCTGGTGGCACCTTCGCGCCTGTCTCGCTGCTTTCGATAAGTCTCTAGCCATTTAAAATTTTT
GATGACCTGCTGCGACGCTTTTTTTCTGGCAAGATAGTCTTGTAAATGCGGGCCAAGATCTGCACACTGG
TATTTCGGTTTTTGGGGCCGCGGGCGGCGACGGGGCCCGTGCGTCCCAGCGCACATGTTCGGCGAGGCGG
GGCCTGCGAGCGCGGCCACCGAGAATCGGACGGGGGTAGTCTCAAGCTGGCCGGCCTGCTCTGGTGCCTG
GCCTCGCGCCGCCGTGTATCGCCCCGCCCTGGGCGGCAAGGCTGGCCCGGTCGGCACCAGTTGCGTGAGC
GGAAAGATGGCCGCTTCCCGGCCCTGCTGCAGGGAGCTCAAAATGGAGGACGCGGCGCTCGGGAGAGCGG
GCGGGTGAGTCACCCACACAAAGGAAAAGGGCCTTTCCGTCCTCAGCCGTCGCTTCATGTGACTCCACGG
AGTACCGGGCGCCGTCCAGGCACCTCGATTAGTTCTCGAGCTTTTGGAGTACGTCGTCTTTAGGTTGGGG
GGAGGGGTTTTATGCGATGGAGTTTCCCCACACTGAGTGGGTGGAGACTGAAGTTAGGCCAGCTTGGCAC
TTGATGTAATTCTCCTTGGAATTTGCCCTTTTTGAGTTTGGATCTTGGTTCATTCTCAAGCCTCAGACAG
TGGTTCAAAGTTTTTTTCTTCCATTTCAGGTGTCGTGAGGCTAGCATCGATTGATCAACAAGTTTGTACA
AAAAAGTTGGCACCATGACTCTAGTCACAGCAGGAGGGGCTTGGACAGGCCCTGGTTGTTGGCATGAAGT
GAAGGATGAAGAGTCATCTTCTGAACAGAGCATTTCTATAGCAGTGTCACATGTTAATACTTCCAAGGCA
GGTTTGCCCGCACAGACGGCTCTCCCTTGTGACATATGTGGCCCCATCTTGAAAGATATTTTGCACCTGG
ATGAACACCAGGGTACACACCATGGACTGAAACTTCACACATGTGGGGCATGTGGGAGACAATTCTGGTT
CAGTGCAAACCTTCATCAGTACCAGAAGTGTTACAGTATAGAGCAACCCTTAAGAAGGGATAAAAGTGAG
GCCTCAATTGTGAAGAACTGCACAGTTAGCAAAGAACCTCATCCGTCAGAGAAGCCCTTTACGTGTAAGG
AGGAGCAGAAAAACTTCCAGGCTACTTTGGGTGGCTGCCAACAAAAGGCCATCCACAGTAAGAGGAAGAC
ACACAGGAGCACTGAGAGTGGGGATGCATTTCATGGTGAACAAATGCATTACAAGTGCAGTGAATGTGGG
AAAGCTTTCAGCCGCAAAGACACACTTGTCCAGCACCAGAGAATTCATAGTGGAGAGAAGCCTTATGAGT
GCAGCGAATGTGGGAAAGCCTTCAGCCGCAAAGCTACACTTGTCCAGCATCAGAGAATCCATACTGGAGA
AAGGCCTTATGAATGCAGCGAATGTGGAAAAACCTTCAGTCGAAAAGACAACCTTACTCAGCACAAGAGA
ATCCACACTGGAGAAATGCCTTATAAGTGCAATGAATGTGGGAAATATTTTAGCCATCACTCCAATCTAA
TTGTACACCAGAGAGTTCACAATGGAGCAAGGCCTTATAAGTGCAGTGATTGTGGGAAAGTCTTCAGACA
CAAATCTACACTTGTTCAGCATGAGAGTATTCACACTGGAGAAAATCCTTATGATTGCAGTGATTGTGGG
AAATCCTTTGGCCACAAATACACCCTCATTAAACATCAGCGAATTCACACTGAGTCAAAGCCGTTTGAGT
GCATTGAATGCGGGAAATTCTTTAGTCGAAGTTCTGACTATATTGCACACCAGAGGGTTCACACTGGTGA
AAGGCCTTTTGTGTGCAGTAAATGTGGGAAAGACTTTATCAGAACCTCCCACCTTGTTCGACACCAAAGA
GTTCACACTGGAGAAAGGCCATATGAGTGCAGTGAATGTGGGAAGGCCTACAGCTTAAGCTCCCACCTCA
ATCGGCACCAGAAAGTTCACACTGCAGGCAGGCTTTTGCCAACTTTCTTGTACAAAGTGGTTGATATCGG
TAAGCCTATCCCTAACCCTCTCCTCGGTCTCGATTCTACGTAGTAATGAACTAGTCCGTAACTTGAAAGT
ATTTCGATTTCTTGGCTTTATATATCTTGTGGAAAGGACGAGCCGTGATGGTTTATGCCCATGTTACGCG
TTAAGTCGACAATCAACCTCTGGATTACAAAATTTGTGAAAGATTGACTGGTATTCTTAACTATGTTGCT
CCTTTTACGCTATGTGGATACGCTGCTTTAATGCCTTTGTATCATGCTATTGCTTCCCGTATGGCTTTCA
TTTTCTCCTCCTTGTATAAATCCTGGTTGCTGTCTCTTTATGAGGAGTTGTGGCCCGTTGTCAGGCAACG
TGGCGTGGTGTGCACTGTGTTTGCTGACGCAACCCCCACTGGTTGGGGCATTGCCACCACCTGTCAGCTC
CTTTCCGGGACTTTCGCTTTCCCCCTCCCTATTGCCACGGCGGAACTCATCGCCGCCTGCCTTGCCCGCT
GCTGGACAGGGGCTCGGCTGTTGGGCACTGACAATTCCGTGGTGTTGTCGGGGAAATCATCGTCCTTTCC
TTGGCTGCTCGCCTGTGTTGCCACCTGGATTCTGCGCGGGACGTCCTTCTGCTACGTCCCTTCGGCCCTC
AATCCAGCGGACCTTCCTTCCCGCGGCCTGCTGCCGGCTCTGCGGCCTCTTCCGCGTCTTCGCCTTCGCC
CTCAGACGAGTCGGATCTCCCTTTGGGCCGCCTCCCCGCGTCGACTTTAAGACCAATGACTTACAAGGCA
GCTGTAGATCTTAGCCACTTTTTAAAAGAAAAGGGGGGACTGGAAGGGCTAATTCACTCCCAACGAAGAC
AAGATCTGCTTTTTGCTTGTACTGGGTCTCTCTGGTTAGACCAGATCTGAGCCTGGGAGCTCTCTGGCTA
ACTAGGGAACCCACTGCTTAAGCCTCAATAAAGCTTGCCTTGAGTGCTTCAAGTAGTGTGTGCCCGTCTG
TTGTGTGACTCTGGTAACTAGAGATCCCTCAGACCCTTTTAGTCAGTGTGGAAAATCTCTAGCAGTACGT
ATAGTAGTTCATGTCATCTTATTATTCAGTATTTATAACTTGCAAAGAAATGAATATCAGAGAGTGAGAG
GAACTTGTTTATTGCAGCTTATAATGGTTACAAATAAAGCAATAGCATCACAAATTTCACAAATAAAGCA
TTTTTTTCACTGCATTCTAGTTGTGGTTTGTCCAAACTCATCAATGTATCTTATCATGTCTGGCTCTAGC
TATCCCGCCCCTAACTCCGCCCATCCCGCCCCTAACTCCGCCCAGTTCCGCCCATTCTCCGCCCCATGGC
TGACTAATTTTTTTTATTTATGCAGAGGCCGAGGCCGCCTCGGCCTCTGAGCTATTCCAGAAGTAGTGAG
GAGGCTTTTTTGGAGGCCTAGGGACGTACCCAATTCGCCCTATAGTGAGTCGTATTACGCGCGCTCACTG
GCCGTCGTTTTACAACGTCGTGACTGGGAAAACCCTGGCGTTACCCAACTTAATCGCCTTGCAGCACATC
CCCCTTTCGCCAGCTGGCGTAATAGCGAAGAGGCCCGCACCGATCGCCCTTCCCAACAGTTGCGCAGCCT
GAATGGCGAATGGG
[124 nt withheld, positions 7085-7208]
C
[91 nt withheld, positions 7210-7300]
A
[49 nt withheld, positions 7302-7350]
CCTTTGACGTTGGAGTCCACGTTCTTT
[37 nt withheld, positions 7378-7414]
ACCCTATCTCGGTCTATTCTTTTGATTTATAAGGGATTTTGCCGATTTCGGCCTATTGGTTAAAAAATGA
GCTGATTTAACAAAAATTTAACGCGAATTTTAACAAAATATTAACGCTTACAATTTAGGTGGCACTTTTC
GGGGAAATGTGCGCGGAACCCCTATTTGTTTATTTTTCTAAATACATTCAAATATGTATCCGCTCATGAG
ACAATAACCCTGATAAATGCTTCAATAATATTGAAAAAGGAAGAGTATGAGTATTCAACATTTCCGTGTC
GCCCTTATTCCCTTTTTTGCGGCATTTTGCCTTCCTGTTTTTGCTCACCCAGAAACGCTGGTGAAAGTAA
AAGATGCTGAAGATCAGTTGGGTGCACGAGTGGGTTACATCGAACTGGATCTCAACAGCGGTAAGATCCT
TGAGAGTTTTCGCCCCGAAGAACGTTTTCCAATGATGAGCACTTTTAAAGTTCTGCTATGTGGCGCGGTA
TTATCCCGTATTGACGCCGGGCAAGAGCAACTCGGTCGCCGCATACACTATTCTCAGAATGACTTGGTTG
AGTACTCACCAGTCACAGAAAAGCATCTTACGGATGGCATGACAGTAAGAGAATTATGCAGTGCTGCCAT
AACCATGAGTGATAACACTGCGGCCAACTTACTTCTGACAACGATCGGAGGACCGAAGGAGCTAACCGCT
TTTTTGCACAACATGGGGGATCATGTAACTCGCCTTGATCGTTGGGAACCGGAGCTGAATGAAGCCATAC
CAAACGACGAGCGTGACACCACGATGCCTGTAGCAATGGCAACAACGTTGCGCAAACTATTAACTGGCGA
ACTACTTACTCTAGCTTCCCGGCAACAATTAATAGACTGGATGGAGGCGGATAAAGTTGCAGGACCACTT
CTGCGCTCGGCCCTTCCGGCTGGCTGGTTTATTGCTGATAAATCTGGAGCCGGTGAGCGTGGGTCTCGCG
GTATCATTGCAGCACTGGGGCCAGATGGTAAGCCCTCCCGTATCGTAGTTATCTACACGACGGGGAGTCA
GGCAACTATGGATGAACGAAATAGACAGATCGCTGAGATAGGTGCCTCACTGATTAAGCATTGGTAACTG
TCAGACCAAGTTTACTCATATATACTTTAGATTGATTTAAAACTTCATTTTTAATTTAAAAGGATCTAGG
TGAAGATCCTTTTTGATAATCTCATGACCAAAATCCCTTAACGTGAGTTTTCGTTCCACTGAGCGTCAGA
CCCCGTAGAAAAGATCAAAGGATCTTCTTGAGATCCTTTTTTTCTGCGCGTAATCTGCTGCTTGCAAACA
AAAAAACCACCGCTACCAGCGGTGGTTTGTTTGCCGGATCAAGAGCTACCAACTCTTTTTCCGAAGGTAA
CTGGCTTCAGCAGAGCGCAGATACCAAATACTGTTCTTCTAGTGTAGCCGTAGTTAGGCCACCACTTCAA
GAACTCTGTAGCACCGCCTACATACCTCGCTCTGCTAATCCTGTTACCAGTGGCTGCTGCCAGTGGCGAT
AAGTCGTGTCTTACCGGGTTGGACTCAAGACGATAGTTACCGGATAAGGCGCAGCGGTCGGGCTGAACGG
GGGGTTCGTGCACACAGCCCAGCTTGGAGCGAACGACCTACACCGAACTGAGATACCTACAGCGTGAGCT
ATGAGAAAGCGCCACGCTTCCCGAAGGGAGAAAGGCGGACAGGTATCCGGTAAGCGGCAGGGTCGGAACA
GGAGAGCGCACGAGGGAGCTTCCAGGGGGAAACGCCTGGTATCTTTATAGTCCTGTCGGGTTTCGCCACC
TCTGACTTGAGCGTCGATTTTTGTGATGCTCGTCAGGGGGGCGGAGCCTATGGAAAAACGCCAGCAACGC
GGCCTTTTTACGGTTCCTGGCCTTTTGCTGGCCTTTTGCTCACATGTTCTTTCCTGCGTTATCCCCTGAT
TCTGTGGATAACCGTATTACCGCCTTTGAGTGAGCTGATACCGCTCGCCGCAGCCGAACGACCGAGCGCA
GCGAGTCAGTGAGCGAGGAAGCGGAAGAGCGCCCAATACGCAAACCGCCTCTCCCCGCGCGTTGGCCGAT
TCATTAATGCAGCTGGCACGACAGGTTTCCCGACTGGAAAGCGGGCAGTGAGCGCAACGCAATTAATGTG
AGTTAGCTCACTCATTAGGCACCCCAGGCTTTACACTTTATGCTTCCGGCTCGTATGTTGTGTGGAATTG
TGAGCGGATAACAATTTCACACAGGAAACAGCTATGACCATGATTACGCCAAGCGCGCAATTAACCCTCA
CTAAAGGGAACAAAAGCTGGAGCTGCAAGC
Features (pLannotate 1.2.2; 34 found; start..end, strand, type, name):
      5..231     +  promoter       RSV promoter: Rous sarcoma virus enhancer/promoter
    232..412     +  LTR            5' LTR (truncated): truncated 5' long terminal repeat (LTR) from HIV-1
    459..584     +  misc_feature   HIV-1 Ψ: packaging signal of human immunodeficiency virus type 1
    568..931     +  CDS            HIV-1 gag (fragment): gag protein from human immunodeficiency virus 1; gag
   1077..1310    +  misc_feature   RRE: The Rev response element (RRE) of HIV-1 allows for Rev-dependent mRNA export from the nucleus to the cytoplasm.
   1687..1713    +  CDS            Rev (fragment): human immunodeficiency virus 1 (HIV-1) Rev protein; rev; enhances nuclear export of unspliced and incompletely spliced viral mRNAs
   1720..1743    +  promoter       SV40 promoter (fragment): SV40 early promoter
   1744..1815    +  promoter       SV40 promoter (fragment): SV40 enhancer and early promoter
   1839..1974    +  rep_origin     SV40 ori: SV40 origin of replication
   2020..2616    +  CDS            PuroR (fragment): puromycin N-acetyltransferase; pac from Streptomyces; confers resistance to puromycin
   2665..2782    +  misc_feature   cPPT/CTS: central polypurine tract and central termination sequence of HIV-1
   2847..2913    +  CDS            small t antigen (fragment): SV40 (simian virus 40) small t antigen
   2920..4098    +  promoter       EF-1α promoter: strong constitutive promoter for human elongation factor EF-1α
   4119..4136    +  protein_bind   attB1 (fragment): mutant version of attB; core recombination site for the Gateway® BP reaction BP Clonase™
   4145..4753    +  CDS            ZNF134 (fragment): ZN134_HUMAN - Experimental evidence at protein level: Swiss-Prot protein existence level 1. May be involved in transcriptional regulation. From Homo sapiens (Human).
   5433..5450    -  protein_bind   attB2 (fragment): mutant version of attB; core recombination site for the Gateway® BP reaction BP Clonase™
   5459..5500    +  CDS            V5 tag: epitope tag from simian virus 5
   5516..5569    +  promoter       U6 promoter (fragment): RNA polymerase III promoter for human U6 snRNA
   5611..6199    +  misc_feature   WPRE: woodchuck hepatitis virus posttranscriptional regulatory element
   6250..6269    +  misc_feature   cPPT/CTS (fragment): central polypurine tract and central termination sequence of HIV-1
   6271..6504    +  LTR            3' LTR (ΔU3): self-inactivating 3' long terminal repeat (LTR) from HIV-1
   6582..6703    +  polyA_signal   SV40 poly(A) signal: SV40 polyadenylation signal
   6743..6878    +  rep_origin     SV40 ori: SV40 origin of replication
   6899..6917    -  promoter       T7 promoter: promoter for bacteriophage T7 RNA polymerase
   6925..7080    +  CDS            lacZα (fragment): LacZα fragment of β-galactosidase; lacZ fragment
   7085..7513    +  rep_origin     f1 ori (sequence partly withheld): f1 bacteriophage origin of replication; arrow indicates direction of (+) strand synthesis
   7566..7670    +  promoter       AmpR promoter: bla
   7671..8531    +  CDS            AmpR: β-lactamase; bla; confers resistance to ampicillin, carbenicillin, and related antibiotics
   8702..9290    +  rep_origin     ori: high-copy-number ColE1/pMB1/pBR322/pUC origin of replication
   9473..9565    +  CDS            lacI (fragment): lac repressor; lacI; The lac repressor binds to the lac operator to inhibit transcription in E. coli. This inhibition can be relieved by adding lactose or isopropyl-β-D-thiogalactopyranoside (IPTG).
   9578..9599    +  protein_bind   CAP binding site: CAP binding activates transcription in the presence of cAMP. E. coli catabolite activator protein
   9614..9644    +  promoter       lac promoter: promoter for the E. coli lac operon
   9652..9668    +  protein_bind   lac operator: The lac repressor binds to the lac operator to inhibit transcription in E. coli. This inhibition can be relieved by adding lactose or isopropyl-β-D-thiogalactopyranoside (IPTG). lac repressor encoded by lacI
   9713..9731    +  promoter       T3 promoter: promoter for bacteriophage T3 RNA polymerase
