[The description below was written by a language model from this plasmid's Addgene catalogue record and pLannotate feature annotations shown in this document.]
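Description:
TFORF3508 is a third-generation-style, self-inactivating lentiviral expression plasmid built on the pLX_TRC317 backbone and carrying the human zinc-finger gene ZNF134 as a transcription factor ORF. It belongs to a barcoded transcription factor ORF collection in which each clone carries a unique 24-bp barcode, so that the overexpressed factor can be identified in pooled screens. The barcode is not annotated in the feature table. In bacteria the plasmid is maintained through a high-copy ColE1/pUC-type origin and ampicillin resistance (AmpR). An f1 origin and leftover lac/T7/T3 cloning-vector elements are also present. The depositor warns that recombination can occur, as is common with LTR-containing plasmids.

The viral genome is transcribed from an RSV promoter fused to a truncated HIV-1 5' LTR, followed by the Ψ packaging signal, a gag fragment, the RRE for Rev-dependent nuclear export, and a cPPT/CTS. It ends in a ΔU3 3' LTR that inactivates LTR promoter activity after integration, with an SV40 poly(A) signal downstream. Two expression units lie between the LTRs. An SV40 promoter drives puromycin N-acetyltransferase for selection of transduced mammalian cells. A human EF-1α promoter drives the ZNF134 ORF, which was inserted by Gateway recombination and is flanked by attB1 and attB2 sites. The ORF is fused at its C terminus to a V5 epitope tag for detection, and a WPRE follows to enhance transcript expression. The automated annotation labels only the first part of the attB-flanked region as ZNF134, although the spacing between the att sites fits the recorded insert size of about 1.5 kb. The construct is used to produce lentivirus for stable ZNF134 overexpression, for example in directed-differentiation screens.
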