Addgene plasmid #144984: TFORF3508
Purpose: Lentiviral vector for overexpressing transcription factor ORFs with unique 24-bp barcodes. Barcodes facilitate identification of transcription factors in pooled screens.
Depositing lab: Feng Zhang. Depositing organization: Broad Institute. Publication: A transcription factor atlas of directed differentiation. Joung J, Ma S, Tay T, Geiger-Schuller KR, Kirchgatterer PC, Verdine VK, Guo B, Arias-Garcia MA, Allen WE, Singh A, Kuksenko O, Abudayyeh OO, Gootenberg JS, Fu Z, Macrae RK, Buenrostro JD, Regev A, Zhang F. Cell. 2023 Jan 5;186(1):209-229.e26. doi: 10.1016/j.cell.2022.11.026. PubMed 36608654.
Backbone
  Vector backbone: pLX_TRC317
  Backbone manufacturer: Broad Institute Genetic Perturbation Platform
  Backbone size w/o insert (bp): 8264
  Vector type: Mammalian Expression, Lentiviral
  Selectable markers: Puromycin
Growth in bacteria
  Bacterial resistance: Ampicillin, 100 μg/mL
  Growth temperature: 37°C
  Growth strain: NEB Stable
  Copy number: High Copy
Gene/Insert
  Gene/Insert name: ZNF134
  Species: H. sapiens (human)
  Insert size (bp): 1490
  Entrez Gene: ZNF134 (a.k.a. pHZ-15, MGC138499, MGC141970)
  Promoter: EF1a
  Tag / fusion protein: V5 (C terminal on insert)
  Cloning method: Gateway Cloning
  Sequencing primers: 5′ GGGTGGAGACTGAAGTTAGGCCAG; 3′ CACATAGCGTAAAAGGAGCAACATAG
Resource information
  A portion of this plasmid was derived from a plasmid made by: Broad Institute Genetic Perturbation Platform
Terms and licenses: Academic/Nonprofit Terms; Industry Terms: Not Available to Industry
Depositor comments: NM_003435.4 Please test multiple small colonies in case of plasmid recombination. To make this collection available in a timely manner, a portion of this collection was not fully sequenced by Addgene. If an Addgene verified full plasmid sequence is not available, please contact us prior to placing an order to request the full sequence.
How to cite: TFORF3508 was a gift from Feng Zhang (Addgene plasmid # 144984 ; http://n2t.net/addgene:144984 ; RRID:Addgene_144984)
