>Addgene plasmid #144984 | TFORF3508 | depositor partial sequence | sequence record 287067 | Insert
ATCGATTGATCAACAAGTTTGTACAAAAAAGTTGGCACCATGACTCTAGTCACAGCAGGAGGGGCTTGGA
CAGGCCCTGGTTGTTGGCATGAAGTGAAGGATGAAGAGTCATCTTCTGAACAGAGCATTTCTATAGCAGT
GTCACATGTTAATACTTCCAAGGCAGGTTTGCCCGCACAGACGGCTCTCCCTTGTGACATATGTGGCCCC
ATCTTGAAAGATATTTTGCACCTGGATGAACACCAGGGTACACACCATGGACTGAAACTTCACACATGTG
GGGCATGTGGGAGACAATTCTGGTTCAGTGCAAACCTTCATCAGTACCAGAAGTGTTACAGTATAGAGCA
ACCCTTAAGAAGGGATAAAAGTGAGGCCTCAATTGTGAAGAACTGCACAGTTAGCAAAGAACCTCATCCG
TCAGAGAAGCCCTTTACGTGTAAGGAGGAGCAGAAAAACTTCCAGGCTACTTTGGGTGGCTGCCAACAAA
AGGCCATCCACAGTAAGAGGAAGACACACAGGAGCACTGAGAGTGGGGATGCATTTCATGGTGAACAAAT
GCATTACAAGTGCAGTGAATGTGGGAAAGCTTTCAGCCGCAAAGACACACTTGTCCAGCACCAGAGAATT
CATAGTGGAGAGAAGCCTTATGAGTGCAGCGAATGTGGGAAAGCCTTCAGCCGCAAAGCTACACTTGTCC
AGCATCAGAGAATCCATACTGGAGAAAGGCCTTATGAATGCAGCGAATGTGGAAAAACCTTCAGTCGAAA
AGACAACCTTACTCAGCACAAGAGAATCCACACTGGAGAAATGCCTTATAAGTGCAATGAATGTGGGAAA
TATTTTAGCCATCACTCCAATCTAATTGTACACCAGAGAGTTCACAATGGAGCAAGGCCTTATAAGTGCA
GTGATTGTGGGAAAGTCTTCAGACACAAATCTACACTTGTTCAGCATGAGAGTATTCACACTGGAGAAAA
TCCTTATGATTGCAGTGATTGTGGGAAATCCTTTGGCCACAAATACACCCTCATTAAACATCAGCGAATT
CACACTGAGTCAAAGCCGTTTGAGTGCATTGAATGCGGGAAATTCTTTAGTCGAAGTTCTGACTATATTG
CACACCAGAGGGTTCACACTGGTGAAAGGCCTTTTGTGTGCAGTAAATGTGGGAAAGACTTTATCAGAAC
CTCCCACCTTGTTCGACACCAAAGAGTTCACACTGGAGAAAGGCCATATGAGTGCAGTGAATGTGGGAAG
GCCTACAGCTTAAGCTCCCACCTCAATCGGCACCAGAAAGTTCACACTGCAGGCAGGCTTTTGCCAACTT
TCTTGTACAAAGTGGTTGATATCGGTAAGCCTATCCCTAACCCTCTCCTCGGTCTCGATTCTACGTAGTA
ATGAACTAGTCCGTAACTTGAAAGTATTTCGATTTCTTGGCTTTATATATCTTGTGGAAAGGACGAGCCG
TGATGGTTTATGCCCATGTT
