>Addgene plasmid #144984 | TFORF3508 | depositor partial sequence | sequence record 287068 | Barcode
GCCGTGATGGTTTATGCCCATGTT
